>Addgene plasmid #233483 | pMTKM11 | addgene full sequence | sequence record 467230 | Addgene NGS Result
TCGGTCTCAAACGTTGCTAGCCGTTTTTCCAAGGTTGTTTTTTTTTTTATTTTTTTTTTTTCCATATTGT
CATTTCGTCGATTTTTCGTCTTCAAATTTTTTCCAGAGTTTCCAGTATCAGCTTCCAGCTTCCACAAAGT
TTGGAAATAGCAGTTGCCAGCCGTCTGTTGCCAGTTGCCAGTTGCTAGTTGCCGGCATAGCAAGTAAGAA
ACTCACACTTTTTTTTTTTTTTTAGTTGTATGGTATTGTACTAGTTTTCTGAAGGATGGAATGATATACG
TGGAATGAGTGGTGGTGGTGGTAGGTGGGGTCTTATGGCAACTATGTTTGTTTGTTTAGAAGAAGGTCGA
GTTTGGTTTGAACTTGAGATTTTTGGTGTTGGATGGAATATGGAATGGAAATGGAAATGGGAAATAAATA
TGAAATTATAGTTGGGAGCGAAATTTACAAATTATATATAAAGAACGTTTCTTGGATCTGTGATCTGGGG
ATTCGTGTTTGAAATGCTTAAATTTTTCTTGACGTCTATTATATTGTATAAATAGTTGTAGCTTGACCTT
TTATTTAATTCATCTTCTTGTATTGAAAAATCAAGGAACAACTAGTTAAGCTTAAGCCAGCTAAAGTAGT
AGAGTTCTTAATCGGCAAGTGATATCAAAAGCACTTAACACTCGGTTTACGCCTCCAATTATTACAAACA
CACACACTTACAAAATATGTGAGACCAGACCAATAAAAAACGCCCGGCGGCAACCGAGCGTTCTGAACAA
ATCCAGATGGAGTTCTGAGGTCATTACTGGATCTATCAACAGGAGTCCAAGCGAGCTCGATATCAAATTA
CGCCCCGCCCTGCCACTCATCGCAGTACTGTTGTAATTCATTAAGCATTCTGCCGACATGGAAGCCATCA
CAAACGGCATGATGAACCTGAATCGCCAGCGGCATCAGCACCTTGTCGCCTTGCGTATAATATTTGCCCA
TGGTGAAAACGGGGGCGAAGAAGTTGTCCATATTGGCCACGTTTAAATCAAAACTGGTGAAACTCACCCA
GGGATTGGCTGAAACGAAAAACATATTCTCAATAAACCCTTTAGGGAAATAGGCCAGGTTTTCACCGTAA
CACGCCACATCTTGCGAATATATGTGTAGAAACTGCCGGAAATCGTCGTGGTATTCACTCCAGAGCGATG
AAAACGTTTCAGTTTGCTCATGGAAAACGGTGTAACAAGGGTGAACACTATCCCATATCACCAGCTCACC
GTCTTTCATTGCCATACGAAATTCCGGATGAGCATTCATCAGGCGGGCAAGAATGTGAATAAAGGCCGGA
TAAAACTTGTGCTTATTTTTCTTTACGGTCTTTAAAAAGGCCGTAATATCCAGCTGAACGGTCTGGTTAT
AGGTACATTGAGCAACTGACTGAAATGCCTCAAAATGTTCTTTACGATGCCATTGGGATATATCAACGGT
GGTATATCCAGTGATTTTTTTCTCCATTTTAGCTTCCTTAGCTCCTGAAAATCTCGATAACTCAAAAAAT
ACGCCCGGTAGTGATCTTATTTCATTATGGTGAAAGTTGGAACCTCTTACGTGCCCGATCAATCATGACC
AAAATCCCTTAACGTGAGTTTTCGTTCCACTGAGCGTCAGACCCCGTAGAAAAGATCAAAGGATCTTCTT
GAGATCCTTTTTTTCTGCGCGTAATCTGCTGCTTGCAAACAAAAAAACCACCGCTACCAGCGGTGGTTTG
TTTGCCGGATCAAGAGCTACCAACTCTTTTTCCGAAGGTAACTGGCTTCAGCAGAGCGCAGATACCAAAT
ACTGTTCTTCTAGTGTAGCCGTAGTTAGGCCACCACTTCAAGAACTCTGTAGCACCGCCTACATACCTCG
CTCTGCTAATCCTGTTACCAGTGGCTGCTGCCAGTGGCGATAAGTCGTGTCTTACCGGGTTGGACTCAAG
ACGATAGTTACCGGATAAGGCGCAGCGGTCGGGCTGAACGGGGGGTTCGTGCACACAGCCCAGCTTGGAG
CGAACGACCTACACCGAACTGAGATACCTACAGCGTGAGCTATGAGAAAGCGCCACGCTTCCCGAAGGGA
GAAAGGCGGACAGGTATCCGGTAAGCGGCAGGGTCGGAACAGGAGAGCGCACGAGGGAGCTTCCAGGGGG
AAACGCCTGGTATCTTTATAGTCCTGTCGGGTTTCGCCACCTCTGACTTGAGCGTCGATTTTTGTGATGC
TCGTCAGGGGGGCGGAGCCTATGGAAAAACGCCAGCAACGCGGCCTTTTTACGGTTCCTGGCCTTTTGCT
GGCCTTTTGCTCACATGTTCTTTCCTGCGTTATCCCCTGATTCTGTGGATAACCGTAG
Features (pLannotate 1.2.2; 5 found; start..end, strand, type, name):
     39..60      +  promoter       URA3 promoter (fragment): S. cerevisiae URA3
    733..767     -  terminator     lambda t0 terminator: minimal transcription terminator from phage lambda (Scholtissek and Grosse, 1987)
    841..1497    -  CDS            cat: CAT_ECOLX - Experimental evidence at protein level: Swiss-Prot protein existence level 1. This enzyme is an effector of chloramphenicol resistance in bacteria. From Escherichia coli. This protein is used as a marker in many commonly used cloning vectors, such as pACYC184.
   1498..1595    -  promoter       cat promoter: promoter of the E. coli cat gene encoding chloramphenicol acetyltransferase
   1679..2267    +  rep_origin     ori: high-copy-number ColE1/pMB1/pBR322/pUC origin of replication
