[The description below was written by a language model from this plasmid's Addgene catalogue record and pLannotate feature annotations shown in this document.]
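Description:
pMTKM11 is a Level 0 (part) plasmid for Modular Cloning (MoClo) by Golden Gate assembly, built in the pYTK001 entry vector of the yeast toolkit. It is a small storage plasmid of about 2.4 kb that holds a single standardized part, the GLK1B promoter (promGLK1B) from Kluyveromyces marxianus CBS 6556. According to the record, the promoter sequence had been published previously by another group. Although catalogued under yeast expression and synthetic biology, the plasmid shows no annotated yeast origin of replication or yeast selection marker, which is consistent with a part vector meant to be maintained only in E. coli.

The annotated backbone comprises a high-copy ColE1/pUC-type origin and a chloramphenicol acetyltransferase (cat) gene driven by its own promoter and followed by the phage lambda t0 terminator, giving chloramphenicol selection in bacteria. The automated annotation does not label the GLK1B promoter itself. It presumably lies in the otherwise unannotated stretch of several hundred base pairs upstream of the t0 terminator. The only hit in that region is a roughly 20 bp match called as an S. cerevisiae URA3 promoter fragment, which is most likely a chance similarity rather than a functional element.

In use, the promoter part would be released by Type IIS restriction digestion and joined with coding sequence and terminator parts to form transcription units in higher-level MoClo vectors. This gives a native regulatory element for driving gene expression in K. marxianus, within a toolkit developed for engineering this yeast as a host for lactose valorization. The record does not state the promoter's strength or regulation.
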