Addgene plasmid #233483: pMTKM11
Purpose: Level 0 plasmid for MoClo, encodes the GLK1B promoter for K.marxianus
Depositing lab: Vincent Martin. Depositing organization: Concordia University. Publication: Sequencing of a Dairy Isolate Unlocks Kluyveromyces marxianus as a Host for Lactose Valorization. Thornbury M, Knoops A, Summerby-Murray I, Dhaliwal J, Johnson S, Utomo JC, Joshi J, Narcross L, Remondetto G, Pouliot M, Whiteway M, Martin VJJ. ACS Synth Biol. 2025 Jul 8. doi: 10.1021/acssynbio.5c00096. PubMed 40629255.
Backbone
  Vector backbone: pYTK001
  Backbone manufacturer: John Dueber, Addgene plasmid #65108
  Backbone size w/o insert (bp): 2676
  Vector type: Yeast Expression, Synthetic Biology
Growth in bacteria
  Bacterial resistance: Chloramphenicol, 25 μg/mL
  Growth temperature: 37°C
  Growth strain: DH5alpha
  Copy number: High Copy
Gene/Insert
  Gene/Insert name: promGLK1B
  Species: K.marxianus CBS 6556
  Cloning method: Golden Gate
Resource information
  A portion of this plasmid was derived from a plasmid made by: The promoter sequence was originally published by Lang et al, 2020 (https://doi.org/10.1016/j.mec.2020.e00145)
Terms and licenses: Academic/Nonprofit Terms; Industry Terms: Not Available to Industry
Depositor comments: Please visit https://doi.org/10.1101/2025.02.03.636257 for bioRxiv preprint.
How to cite: pMTKM11 was a gift from Vincent Martin (Addgene plasmid # 233483 ; http://n2t.net/addgene:233483 ; RRID:Addgene_233483)
